>Addgene plasmid #136723 | pISH-Olfr855 | addgene full sequence | sequence record 273213 | Addgene NGS Result
CACAGCCCAGCTTGGAGCGAACGACCTACACCGAACTGAGATACCTACAGCGTGAGCTATGAGAAAGCGC
CACGCTTCCCGAAGGGAGAAAGGCGGACAGGTATCCGGTAAGCGGCAGGGTCGGAACAGGAGAGCGCACG
AGGGAGCTTCCAGGGGGAAACGCCTGGTATCTTTATAGTCCTGTCGGGTTTCGCCACCTCTGACTTGAGC
GTCGATTTTTGTGATGCTCGTCAGGGGGGCGGAGCCTATGGAAAAACGCCAGCAACGCGGCCTTTTTACG
GTTCCTGGCCTTTTGCTGGCCTTTTGCTCACATGTTCTTTCCTGCGTTATCCCCTGATTCTGTGGATAAC
CGTATTACCGCCTTTGAGTGAGCTGATACCGCTCGCCGCAGCCGAACGACCGAGCGCAGCGAGTCAGTGA
GCGAGGAAGCGGAAGAGCGCCCAATACGCAAACCGCCTCTCCCCGCGCGTTGGCCGATTCATTAATGCAG
CTGGCACGACAGGTTTCCCGACTGGAAAGCGGGCAGTGAGCGCAACGCAATTAATGTGAGTTAGCTCACT
CATTAGGCACCCCAGGCTTTACACTTTATGCTTCCGGCTCGTATGTTGTGTGGAATTGTGAGCGGATAAC
AATTTCACACAGGAAACAGCTATGACCATGATTACGCCAAGCTATTTAGGTGACACTATAGAATACTCAA
GCTATGCATCCAACGCGTTGGGAGCTCTCCCATATGGTCGACCTGCAGGCGGCCGCGAATTCACTAGTGA
TTCCTTGGGAACCTGCTCATAATTCTGTGTATAAGCTCTGAGTCCCACCTCCAAACCCCCATGTACTTCT
TTCTCTCTAACTTGTCCTTTAATGACATTGGTTTAAGCACAGCCACAGTCATCAAGATGCTGGTTAACAT
CCAAGCAAATGACCAGAGCATCACTTACACAGACTGCCTCACACAGCTCTTCTTTGTACTTGCTTTTGCA
TACTTTGAAAATTTTCTCCTTACAGTGATGGCCTATGATCGCTATGCAGCTATTTGTCACCCATTAAGGT
ATAATATCATTATGAATCCTAACTTATGTGTTCTACTCTCACTAAATTCTCTGTTCATTAGTGTTATGGA
TTCCCTGATTCACACACTTATGGTGCAGCGGCTGTCCTTCTGCACAGATCTGGAAATCCCTCACTTCTTC
TGTGAGCTTGATCAGGTCATCAAGCTTTCCTGTTCTGACACCCGAATTGACAAATCGAATTCCCGCGGCC
GCCATGGCGGCCGGGAGCATGCGACGTCGGGCCCAATTCGCCCTATAGTGAGTCGTATTACAATTCACTG
GCCGTCGTTTTACAACGTCGTGACTGGGAAAACCCTGGCGTTACCCAACTTAATCGCCTTGCAGCACATC
CCCCTTTCGCCAGCTGGCGTAATAGCGAAGAGGCCCGCACCGATCGCCCTTCCCAACAGTTGCGCAGCCT
GAATGGCGAATGG
[124 nt withheld, positions 1484-1607]
C
[91 nt withheld, positions 1609-1699]
A
[49 nt withheld, positions 1701-1749]
CCTTTGACGTTGGAGTCCACGTTCTTT
[37 nt withheld, positions 1777-1813]
ACCCTATCTCGGTCTATTCTTTTGATTTATAAGGGATTTTGCCGATTTCGGCCTATTGGTTAAAAAATGA
GCTGATTTAACAAAAATTTAACGCGAATTTTAACAAAATATTAACGCTTACAATTTCCTGATGCGGTATT
TTCTCCTTACGCATCTGTGCGGTATTTCACACCGCATCAGGTGGCACTTTTCGGGGAAATGTGCGCGGAA
CCCCTATTTGTTTATTTTTCTAAATACATTCAAATATGTATCCGCTCATGAGACAATAACCCTGATAAAT
GCTTCAATAATATTGAAAAAGGAAGAGTATGAGTATTCAACATTTCCGTGTCGCCCTTATTCCCTTTTTT
GCGGCATTTTGCCTTCCTGTTTTTGCTCACCCAGAAACGCTGGTGAAAGTAAAAGATGCTGAAGATCAGT
TGGGTGCACGAGTGGGTTACATCGAACTGGATCTCAACAGCGGTAAGATCCTTGAGAGTTTTCGCCCCGA
AGAACGTTTTCCAATGATGAGCACTTTTAAAGTTCTGCTATGTGGCGCGGTATTATCCCGTATTGACGCC
GGGCAAGAGCAACTCGGTCGCCGCATACACTATTCTCAGAATGACTTGGTTGAGTACTCACCAGTCACAG
AAAAGCATCTTACGGATGGCATGACAGTAAGAGAATTATGCAGTGCTGCCATAACCATGAGTGATAACAC
TGCGGCCAACTTACTTCTGACAACGATCGGAGGACCGAAGGAGCTAACCGCTTTTTTGCACAACATGGGG
GATCATGTAACTCGCCTTGATCGTTGGGAACCGGAGCTGAATGAAGCCATACCAAACGACGAGCGTGACA
CCACGATGCCTGTAGCAATGGCAACAACGTTGCGCAAACTATTAACTGGCGAACTACTTACTCTAGCTTC
CCGGCAACAATTAATAGACTGGATGGAGGCGGATAAAGTTGCAGGACCACTTCTGCGCTCGGCCCTTCCG
GCTGGCTGGTTTATTGCTGATAAATCTGGAGCCGGTGAGCGTGGGTCTCGCGGTATCATTGCAGCACTGG
GGCCAGATGGTAAGCCCTCCCGTATCGTAGTTATCTACACGACGGGGAGTCAGGCAACTATGGATGAACG
AAATAGACAGATCGCTGAGATAGGTGCCTCACTGATTAAGCATTGGTAACTGTCAGACCAAGTTTACTCA
TATATACTTTAGATTGATTTAAAACTTCATTTTTAATTTAAAAGGATCTAGGTGAAGATCCTTTTTGATA
ATCTCATGACCAAAATCCCTTAACGTGAGTTTTCGTTCCACTGAGCGTCAGACCCCGTAGAAAAGATCAA
AGGATCTTCTTGAGATCCTTTTTTTCTGCGCGTAATCTGCTGCTTGCAAACAAAAAAACCACCGCTACCA
GCGGTGGTTTGTTTGCCGGATCAAGAGCTACCAACTCTTTTTCCGAAGGTAACTGGCTTCAGCAGAGCGC
AGATACCAAATACTGTTCTTCTAGTGTAGCCGTAGTTAGGCCACCACTTCAAGAACTCTGTAGCACCGCC
TACATACCTCGCTCTGCTAATCCTGTTACCAGTGGCTGCTGCCAGTGGCGATAAGTCGTGTCTTACCGGG
TTGGACTCAAGACGATAGTTACCGGATAAGGCGCAGCGGTCGGGCTGAACGGGGGGTTCGTGCA
Features (pLannotate 1.2.2; 14 found; start..end, strand, type, name):
    437..529     +  CDS            lacI (fragment): lac repressor; lacI; The lac repressor binds to the lac operator to inhibit transcription in E. coli. This inhibition can be relieved by adding lactose or isopropyl-β-D-thiogalactopyranoside (IPTG).
    542..563     +  protein_bind   CAP binding site: CAP binding activates transcription in the presence of cAMP. E. coli catabolite activator protein
    578..608     +  promoter       lac promoter: promoter for the E. coli lac operon
    616..632     +  protein_bind   lac operator: The lac repressor binds to the lac operator to inhibit transcription in E. coli. This inhibition can be relieved by adding lactose or isopropyl-β-D-thiogalactopyranoside (IPTG). lac repressor encoded by lacI
    674..692     +  promoter       SP6 promoter: promoter for bacteriophage SP6 RNA polymerase
    704..766     +  CDS            VESPI_VESMG (fragment): Experimental evidence at protein level: Swiss-Prot protein existence level 1. Shows contractile activity on isolated ileum smooth muscle. From Vespa magnifica (Hornet).
    774..1232    +  CDS            OR7A17 (fragment): OR7AH_HUMAN - Experimental evidence at protein level: Swiss-Prot protein existence level 1. Odorant receptor. From Homo sapiens (Human).
   1302..1320    -  promoter       T7 promoter: promoter for bacteriophage T7 RNA polymerase
   1323..1480    +  CDS            lacZα (fragment): LacZα fragment of β-galactosidase; lacZ fragment
   1484..1912    +  rep_origin     f1 ori (sequence partly withheld): f1 bacteriophage origin of replication; arrow indicates direction of (+) strand synthesis
   1940..1990    -  misc_feature   bom (fragment): basis of mobility region from pBR322
   2017..2121    +  promoter       AmpR promoter: bla
   2122..2982    +  CDS            AmpR: β-lactamase; bla; confers resistance to ampicillin, carbenicillin, and related antibiotics
   3153..254     +  rep_origin     ori (across the origin): high-copy-number ColE1/pMB1/pBR322/pUC origin of replication
