[The description below was written by a language model from this plasmid's Addgene catalogue record and pLannotate feature annotations shown in this document.]
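Description:
pISH-Olfr855 is a small (about 3.5 kb) bacterial plasmid built on the pGEM-T-Easy cloning backbone and intended as an in vitro transcription template for making riboprobes against the mouse odorant receptor gene Olfr855 (also known as MOR148-1). It is maintained in E. coli through a high-copy ColE1/pUC-type origin and selected with ampicillin via the β-lactamase gene and its own promoter. An f1 phage origin is also present, a standard backbone element that allows single-stranded DNA production. The remnants of the lac region (CAP site, lac promoter and operator, and lacZα fragments) are the blue/white screening cassette of the parent vector, interrupted here by the insert.

The payload is a partial Olfr855 fragment rather than a full expression cassette. The automated annotation detects roughly 460 nt of odorant receptor coding sequence, labelled by homology to a human receptor (OR7A17), which is consistent with a mouse olfactory receptor probe; the short adjacent hit to a hornet peptide is most likely a spurious match. The exact boundaries of the probe and the cloning method are not stated in the record. The insert lies between an SP6 promoter on one side and a T7 promoter on the other, facing inward, so that transcription with one or the other phage RNA polymerase yields RNA from either strand. Because the receptor match is annotated on the same strand as the SP6 promoter, T7 would be expected to give the antisense probe and SP6 the sense control, though the record does not confirm this. Such labelled probes are used for in situ hybridization to detect cells expressing Olfr855, and the associated work concerns the zonal pattern of odorant receptor expression in the mouse main olfactory epithelium.
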