Addgene plasmid #136723: pISH-Olfr855
Purpose: Template to synthesize riboprobes for in situ hybridization (ISH) for Olfr855
Depositing lab: Peter Mombaerts. Depositing organization: Max Planck Research Unit for Neurogenetics. Publication: The Zonal Organization of Odorant Receptor Gene Choice in the Main Olfactory Epithelium of the Mouse. Zapiec B, Mombaerts P. Cell Rep. 2020 Mar 24;30(12):4220-4234.e5. doi: 10.1016/j.celrep.2020.02.110. PubMed 32209480.
Backbone
  Vector backbone: pGEM-T-Easy
  Vector type: in situ probe
Growth in bacteria
  Bacterial resistance: Ampicillin, 100 μg/mL
  Growth temperature: 37°C
  Growth strain: DH5alpha
  Copy number: High Copy
Gene/Insert
  Gene/Insert name: Olfr855
  Species: M. musculus (mouse)
  Mutation: ISH Probe insert
  Entrez Gene: Olfr855 (a.k.a. MOR148-1)
  Cloning method: Unknown
Terms and licenses: Academic/Nonprofit Terms; Industry Terms: Not Available to Industry
Depositor comments: ISH probe for mouse gene: Olfr855 aka MOR148-1
How to cite: pISH-Olfr855 was a gift from Peter Mombaerts (Addgene plasmid # 136723 ; http://n2t.net/addgene:136723 ; RRID:Addgene_136723)
